>Addgene plasmid #145761 | pGBW-m4046748 | depositor full sequence | sequence record 287938 | Full Sequence
GATCTCGATCCCGCGAAATTAATACGACTCACTATAGGGGAATTGTGAGCGGATAACAATTCCCCTCTAG
AAATAATTTTGTTTAACTTTAAGAAGGAGACTCTTCTATGAACAATGAATTGAGTCCGGTAGCGCTCCGT
CAAATGTCGTGCGCAGCTGGGACGACTCAGACAGCCTGTACTGATGACAACGCTTTAGCCTATTACAACA
CCACCAAAGGTGGCCGCTTTGTTCTGGCTCTGCTTTCCGACCTGCAAGATCTGAAGTGGGCGAGATTCCC
AAAAAGCGACGGCACCGGTACTATCTACACGGAGCTGGAACCGCCTTGCCGATTCGTCACCGATACTCCG
AAAGGTCCCAAGGTGAAATACCTATATTTTATTAAAGGCCTGAATAACCTGAACCGCGGCATGGTTCTGG
GTTCACTGGCAGCTACCGTGCGTCTGCAAGAGAACCTGTACTTTCAAAGCGAGCAGAAGCTTATTTCCGA
AGAAGATCTCTAACCGGCTTATCGGTCAGTTTCACCTGATTTACGTAAAAACCCGCTTCGGCGGGTTTTT
GCTTTTGGAGGGGCAGAAAGATGAATGACTGTCCACGACGCTATACCCAAAAGAAATTGAGATCCTTTTT
TTCTGCGCGTAATCTGCTGCTTGCAAACAAAAAAACCACCGCTACCAGCGGTGGTTTGTTTGCCGGATCA
AGAGCTACCAACTCTTTTTCCGAAGGTAACTGGCTTCAGCAGAGCGCAGATACCAAATACTGTTCTTCTA
GTGTAGCCGTAGTTAGGCCACCACTTCAAGAACTCTGTAGCACCGCCTACATACCTCGCTCTGCTAATCC
TGTTACCAGTGGCTGCTGCCAGTGGCGATAAGTCGTGTCTTACCGGGTTGGACTCAAGACGATAGTTACC
GGATAAGGCGCAGCGGTCGGGCTGAACGGGGGGTTCGTGCACACAGCCCAGCTTGGAGCGAACGACCTAC
ACCGAACTGAGATACCTACAGCGTGAGCTATGAGAAAGCGCCACGCTTCCCGAAGGGAGAAAGGCGGACA
GGTATCCGGTAAGCGGCAGGGTCGGAACAGGAGAGCGCACGAGGGAGCTTCCAGGGGGAAACGCCTGGTA
TCTTTATAGTCCTGTCGGGTTTCGCCACCTCTGACTTGAGCGTCGATTTTTGTGATGCTCGTCAGGGGGG
CGGAGCCTATGGAAATTGATCGGGCACGTAAGAGGTTCCAACTTTCACCATAATGAAATAAGATCACTAC
CGGGCGTATTTTTTGAGTTATCGAGATTTTCAGGAGCTAAGGAAGCTAAAATGGAGAAAAAAATCACTGG
ATATACCACCGTTGATATATCCCAATGGCATCGTAAAGAACATTTTGAGGCATTTCAGTCAGTTGCTCAA
TGTACCTATAACCAGACCGTTCAGCTGGATATTACGGCCTTTTTAAAGACCGTAAAGAAAAATAAGCACA
AGTTTTATCCGGCCTTTATTCACATTCTTGCCCGCCTGATGAATGCTCATCCGGAATTTCGTATGGCAAT
GAAAGACGGTGAGCTGGTGATATGGGATAGTGTTCACCCTTGTTACACCGTTTTCCATGAGCAAACTGAA
ACGTTTTCATCGCTCTGGAGTGAATACCACGACGATTTCCGGCAGTTTCTACACATATATTCGCAAGATG
TGGCGTGTTACGGTGAAAACCTGGCCTATTTCCCTAAAGGGTTTATTGAGAATATGTTTTTCGTTTCAGC
CAATCCCTGGGTGAGTTTCACCAGTTTTGATTTAAACGTGGCCAATATGGACAACTTCTTCGCCCCCGTT
TTCACCATGGGCAAATATTATACGCAAGGCGACAAGGTGCTGATGCCGCTGGCGATTCAGGTTCATCATG
CCGTTTGTGATGGCTTCCATGTCGGCAGAATGCTTAATGAATTACAACAGTACTGCGATGAGTGGCAGGG
CGGGGCGTAATTTGATATCGAGCTCGCTTGGACTCCTGTTGATAGATCCAGTAATGACCTCAGAACTCCA
TCTGGATTTGTTCAGAACGCTCGGTTGCCGCCGGGCGTTTTTTATTGGT
Features (pLannotate 1.2.2; 8 found; start..end, strand, type, name):
     20..38      +  promoter       T7 promoter: promoter for bacteriophage T7 RNA polymerase
     39..63      +  protein_bind   lac operator: The lac repressor binds to the lac operator to inhibit transcription in E. coli. This inhibition can be relieved by adding lactose or isopropyl-β-D-thiogalactopyranoside (IPTG). lac repressor encoded by lacI
     78..100     +  RBS            RBS: efficient ribosome binding site from bacteriophage T7 gene 10 (Olins and Rangwala, 1989)
    121..136     -  misc_feature   MCS (fragment): multiple cloning site
    617..1205    +  rep_origin     ori: high-copy-number ColE1/pMB1/pBR322/pUC origin of replication
   1213..1310    +  promoter       cat promoter: promoter of the E. coli cat gene encoding chloramphenicol acetyltransferase
   1311..1967    +  CDS            cat: CAT_ECOLX - Experimental evidence at protein level: Swiss-Prot protein existence level 1. This enzyme is an effector of chloramphenicol resistance in bacteria. From Escherichia coli. This protein is used as a marker in many commonly used cloning vectors, such as pACYC184.
   2041..2075    +  terminator     lambda t0 terminator: minimal transcription terminator from phage lambda (Scholtissek and Grosse, 1987)
