[The description below was written by a language model from this plasmid's Addgene catalogue record and pLannotate feature annotations shown in this document.]
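Description:
pGBW-m4046748 is a compact bacterial expression plasmid (about 2.1 kb in the deposited full sequence) built to produce the SARS-CoV-2 non-structural protein nsp9, a mature cleavage product of the ORF1ab polyprotein, in Escherichia coli. The minimal synthetic backbone consists of little more than a high-copy ColE1/pUC-type origin of replication and a chloramphenicol acetyltransferase (cat) gene driven by its own promoter, so the plasmid is maintained and selected with chloramphenicol. A lambda t0 terminator lies downstream of the resistance cassette.

The expression unit follows the familiar T7/lac design. A bacteriophage T7 promoter is immediately followed by a lac operator, then the efficient ribosome binding site from T7 gene 10 and an ATG start codon. Transcription therefore requires a host that supplies T7 RNA polymerase, and it is held in check by lac repressor until relieved with IPTG or lactose. No lacI gene is annotated on the plasmid, so repressor would presumably have to come from the host strain. The roughly 340 bp nsp9 coding sequence has been recoded for E. coli codon usage. According to the catalogue entry, it is fused at its C terminus to a backbone-encoded Myc epitope preceded by a TEV protease cleavage site, which allows immunodetection or capture and subsequent removal of the tag. The automated feature table does not annotate the nsp9 open reading frame or the TEV/Myc elements, marking only a small multiple-cloning-site fragment in that region, so these details rest on the depositor's description. The construct is suited to inducible recombinant production of nsp9 for biochemical, structural or assay-development work on the coronavirus replication machinery.
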