Addgene plasmid #145761: pGBW-m4046748
Purpose: Bacterial Expression plasmid for SARS-CoV-2 nsp9
Depositing lab: Ginkgo Bioworks & Benjie Chen.
Backbone
  Vector backbone: ori-013 - marker | cmR
  Backbone size w/o insert (bp): 1462
  Vector type: Bacterial Expression
Growth in bacteria
  Bacterial resistance: Chloramphenicol, 25 μg/mL
  Growth temperature: 30°C
  Growth strain: DH5alpha
  Copy number: High Copy
Gene/Insert
  Gene/Insert name: SARS-CoV-2 nsp9
  Species: Escherichia coli str. K-12 substr. MG1655; Severe acute respiratory syndrome coronavirus 2
  Insert size (bp): 338
  Mutation: Escherichia coli recode 1
  Entrez Gene: ORF1ab (a.k.a. GU280_gp01)
  Promoter: Promoter | pT7 ; Operator | lacO ; RBS | T7_rbs ; Start Codon | ATG
  Tag / fusion protein: Cleavable TEV;Myc (C terminal on backbone)
  Cloning method: Unknown
Resource information
  A portion of this plasmid was derived from a plasmid made by: GinkgoBioworks
Depositor comments: NCBI Reference Sequence: YP_009725305.1
How to cite: pGBW-m4046748 was a gift from Ginkgo Bioworks & Benjie Chen (Addgene plasmid # 145761)
